Addgene plasmid #124984: RV-mCD4-HH5-4
Purpose: Express the Helicobacter hepaticus specific TCRa/b HH5-4 in T cell hybridoma cells
Depositing lab: Dan Littman. Publication: c-MAF-dependent regulatory T cells mediate immunological tolerance to a gut pathobiont. Xu M, Pokrovskii M, Ding Y, Yi R, Au C, Harrison OJ, Galan C, Belkaid Y, Bonneau R, Littman DR. Nature. 2018 Feb 15;554(7692):373-377. doi: 10.1038/nature25500. Epub 2018 Feb 7. PubMed 29414937.
Backbone
  Vector backbone: pMigR1
  Vector type: Mammalian Expression ; Retroviral
Growth in bacteria
  Bacterial resistance: Ampicillin, 100 μg/mL
  Growth temperature: 37°C
  Growth strain: NEB Stable
  Copy number: High Copy
Gene/Insert
  Gene/Insert name: HH5-4 TCRa P2A TCRb
  Species: M. musculus (mouse)
Terms and licenses: Academic/Nonprofit Terms; Industry Terms: Not Available to Industry
How to cite: RV-mCD4-HH5-4 was a gift from Dan Littman (Addgene plasmid # 124984 ; http://n2t.net/addgene:124984 ; RRID:Addgene_124984)
