[The description below was written by a language model from this plasmid's Addgene catalogue record and pLannotate feature annotations shown in this document.]
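Description:
RV-mCD4-HH5-4 is a gammaretroviral mammalian expression plasmid built on the pMigR1 backbone and designed to deliver a mouse T cell receptor into T cell hybridoma cells. In bacteria it is maintained through a high-copy ColE1/pUC-type origin and selected with ampicillin via the β-lactamase gene. The rest of the bacterial portion contains only fragments of lac, rop, bom, tetracycline-resistance and env sequences, which appear to be backbone remnants. The viral portion consists of murine embryonic stem cell virus 5' and 3' long terminal repeats, the MESV Ψ packaging signal and a truncated MMLV gag lacking its start codon. Together these allow the transcript to be packaged into particles when gag-pol and env are supplied in trans. No separate internal promoter is annotated, so expression is presumably driven from the 5' LTR.

The payload is the HH5-4 TCR, which is specific for Helicobacter hepaticus. It is encoded as a single open reading frame with the α chain (variable region plus mouse Tcra constant region) joined by a P2A ribosomal-skipping peptide to the β chain (mouse variable and TCB2 constant regions), so both chains come from one transcript as separate polypeptides. The α variable segment was labelled by similarity to a human TRAV entry, but the record gives the insert species as mouse.

Downstream, an EMCV IRES directs translation of a surface marker for identifying transduced cells. The feature table annotates this marker as Thy1.1 (CD90.1), whereas the plasmid name suggests mouse CD4, and the record does not resolve this discrepancy. The stated use is reconstituting this bacterium-specific TCR in hybridomas.
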