Features (pLannotate 1.2.2; 23 found; start..end, strand, type, name):
      1..517     +  LTR            5' LTR: 5' long terminal repeat from murine embryonic stem cell virus
    581..922     +  misc_feature   MESV Ψ: packaging signal of murine embryonic stem cell virus
    989..1405    +  CDS            gag (truncated): truncated Moloney murine leukemia virus (MMLV) gag gene lacking the start codon
   1430..1792    +  CDS            TRAV29DV5: TVA29_HUMAN - Experimental evidence at protein level: Swiss-Prot protein existence level 1. V region of the variable domain of T cell receptor (TR) alpha chain that participates in the antigen recognition (PubMed:24600447). Alpha-beta T cell receptors are antigen specific receptors which are essential to the immune response and are present on the cell surface of T lymphocytes. Recognize peptide-major histocompatibility (MH) (pMH) complexes that are displayed by antigen presenting cells (APC), a prerequisite for efficient T cell adaptive immunity against pathogens (PubMed:25493333). Binding of
   1847..2260    +  CDS            Tcra: TCA_MOUSE - Experimental evidence at protein level: Swiss-Prot protein existence level 1. From Mus musculus (Mouse).
   2270..2325    +  CDS            P2A (fragment): 2A peptide from porcine teschovirus-1 polyprotein Eukaryotic ribosomes fail to insert a peptide bond between the Gly and Pro residues, yielding separate polypeptides.
   2327..2728    +  CDS            TVB6_MOUSE: Experimental evidence at protein level: Swiss-Prot protein existence level 1. From Mus musculus (Mouse).
   2732..3250    +  CDS            TCB2_MOUSE: Experimental evidence at protein level: Swiss-Prot protein existence level 1. From Mus musculus (Mouse).
   3363..3825    +  misc_feature   IRES: internal ribosome entry site (IRES) of the encephalomyocarditis virus (EMCV)
   3849..4337    +  CDS            Thy1.1: mouse GPI-anchored cell surface glycoprotein of the immunoglobulin superfamily This allele of Thy1 is also known as CD90.1.
   4404..4918    +  LTR            3' LTR: 3' long terminal repeat from murine embryonic stem cell virus
   5080..5096    -  protein_bind   lac operator: The lac repressor binds to the lac operator to inhibit transcription in E. coli. This inhibition can be relieved by adding lactose or isopropyl-β-D-thiogalactopyranoside (IPTG). lac repressor encoded by lacI
   5104..5134    -  promoter       lac promoter: promoter for the E. coli lac operon
   5149..5170    -  protein_bind   CAP binding site: CAP binding activates transcription in the presence of cAMP. E. coli catabolite activator protein
   5183..5275    -  CDS            lacI (fragment): lac repressor; lacI; The lac repressor binds to the lac operator to inhibit transcription in E. coli. This inhibition can be relieved by adding lactose or isopropyl-β-D-thiogalactopyranoside (IPTG).
   5458..6046    -  rep_origin     ori: high-copy-number ColE1/pMB1/pBR322/pUC origin of replication
   6217..7077    -  CDS            AmpR: β-lactamase; bla; confers resistance to ampicillin, carbenicillin, and related antibiotics
   7078..7182    -  promoter       AmpR promoter: bla
   7277..7312    +  CDS            rop (fragment): Rop protein, which maintains plasmids at low copy number; rop
   7414..7513    +  misc_feature   bom (fragment): basis of mobility region from pBR322
   7519..7668    -  CDS            lacZα (fragment): LacZα fragment of β-galactosidase; lacZ fragment
   7668..7869    -  CDS            TcR (fragment): tetracycline efflux protein; tet; confers resistance to tetracycline
   7870..7968    +  CDS            env (fragment): murine leukemia virus gPr80 envelope polyprotein precursor; env; proteolytically cleaved into gp70SU and p15TM subunits
>Addgene plasmid #124984 | RV-mCD4-HH5-4 | addgene full sequence | sequence record 246328 | Addgene NGS Result
AATGAAAGACCCCACCTGTAGGTTTGGCAAGCTAGCTTAAGTAACGCCATTTTGCAAGGCATGGAAAATA
CATAACTGAGAATAGAGAAGTTCAGATCAAGGTTAGGAACAGAGAGACAGCAGAATATGGGCCAAACAGG
ATATCTGTGGTAAGCAGTTCCTGCCCCGGCTCAGGGCCAAGAACAGATGGTCCCCAGATGCGGTCCCGCC
CTCAGCAGTTTCTAGAGAACCATCAGATGTTTCCAGGGTGCCCCAAGGACCTGAAATGACCCTGTGCCTT
ATTTGAACTAACCAATCAGTTCGCTTCTCGCTTCTGTTCGCGCGCTTCTGCTCCCCGAGCTCAATAAAAG
AGCCCACAACCCCTCACTCGGCGCGCCAGTCCTCCGATAGACTGCGTCGCCCGGGTACCCGTATTCCCAA
TAAAGCCTCTTGCTGTTTGCATCCGAATCGTGGACTCGCTGATCCTTGGGAGGGTCTCCTCAGATTGATT
GACTGCCCACCTCGGGGGTCTTTCATTTGGAGGTTCCACCGAGATTTGGAGACCCCTGCCCAGGGACCAC
CGACCCCCCCGCCGGGAGGTAAGCTGGCCAGCGGTCGTTTCGTGTCTGTCTCTGTCTTTGTGCGTGTTTG
TGCCGGCATCTAATGTTTGCGCCTGCGTCTGTACTAGTTAGCTAACTAGCTCTGTATCTGGCGGACCCGT
GGTGGAACTGACGAGTTCTGAACACCCGGCCGCAACCCTGGGAGACGTCCCAGGGACTTTGGGGGCCGTT
TTTGTGGCCCGACCTGAGGAAGGGAGTCGATGTGGAATCCGACCCCGTCAGGATATGTGGTTCTGGTAGG
AGACGAGAACCTAAAACAGTTCCCGCCTCCGTCTGAATTTTTGCTTTCGGTTTGGAACCGAAGCCGCGCG
TCTTGTCTGCTGCAGCGCTGCAGCATCGTTCTGTGTTGTCTCTGTCTGACTGTGTTTCTGTATTTGTCTG
AAAATTAGGGCCAGACTGTTACCACTCCCTTAAGTTTGACCTTAGGTCACTGGAAAGATGTCGAGCGGAT
CGCTCACAACCAGTCGGTAGATGTCAAGAAGAGACGTTGGGTTACCTTCTGCTCTGCAGAATGGCCAACC
TTTAACGTCGGATGGCCGCGAGACGGCACCTTTAACCGAGACCTCATCACCCAGGTTAAGATCAAGGTCT
TTTCACCTGGCCCGCATGGACACCCAGACCAGGTCCCCTACATCGTGACCTGGGAAGCCTTGGCTTTTGA
CCCCCCTCCCTGGGTCAAGCCCTTTGTACACCCTAAGCCTCCGCCTCCTCTTCCTCCATCCGCCCCGTCT
CTCCCCCTTGAACCTCCTCGTTCGACCCCGCCTCGATCCTCCCTTTATCCAGCCCTCACTCCTTCTCTAG
GCGCCGGAATTAGATCTCTCGAGGCCACCATGGACAAGATTCTGACAGCATCATTTTTACTCCTAGGCCT
TCACCTAGCTGGGGTGAATGGCCAGCAGAAGGAGAAACATGACCAGCAGCAGGTGAGACAAAGTCCCCAA
TCTCTGACAGTCTGGGAAGGAGGAACCACAGTTCTGACCTGCAGTTATGAGGACAGCACTTTTAACTACT
TCCCATGGTACCAACAGTTCCCTGGGGAAGGCCCTGCACTTCTGATATCCATACTTTCAGTGTCCGATAA
AAAGGAAGATGGACGATTCACAACCTTCTTCAATAAAAGGGAGAAAAAGCTCTCCTTGCACATCATAGAC
TCTCAGCCTGGAGACTCAGCCACCTACTTCTGTGCAGCAAGTCCGGCTGGAGGCTATAAAGTGGTCTTTG
GAAGTGGGACTCGATTGCTGGTAAGCCCTGACATCCAGAACCCAGAACCTGCTGTGTACCAGTTAAAAGA
TCCTCGGTCTCAGGACAGCACCCTCTGCCTGTTCACCGACTTTGACTCCCAAATCAATGTGCCGAAAACC
ATGGAATCTGGAACGTTCATCACTGACAAAACTGTGCTGGACATGAAAGCTATGGATTCCAAGAGCAATG
GGGCCATTGCCTGGAGCAACCAGACAAGCTTCACCTGCCAAGATATCTTCAAAGAGACCAACGCCACCTA
CCCCAGTTCAGACGTTCCCTGTGATGCCACGTTGACTGAGAAAAGCTTTGAAACAGATATGAACCTAAAC
TTTCAAAACCTGTCAGTTATGGGACTCCGAATCCTCCTGCTGAAAGTAGCCGGATTTAACCTGCTCATGA
CGCTGAGGCTGTGGTCCAGTGGCTCCGGAGCCACGAACTTCTCTCTGTTAAAGCAAGCAGGAGACGTGGA
AGAAAACCCCGGTCCCATGTGGCAGTTTTGCATTCTGTGCCTCTGTGTACTCATGGCTTCTGTGGCTACA
GACCCCACAGTGACTTTGCTGGAGCAAAACCCAAGGTGGCGTCTGGTACCACGTGGTCAAGCTGTGAACC
TACGCTGCATCTTGAAAAATTCCCAGTATCCCTGGATGAGCTGGTATCAGCAGGATCTCCAAAAGCAACT
ACAGTGGCTGTTCACTCTGCGGAGTCCTGGGGACAAAGAGGTCAAATCTCTTCCCGGTGCTGATTACCTG
GCCACACGGGTCACTGATACGGAGCTGAGGCTGCAAGTGGCCAACATGAGCCAGGGCAGAACCTTGTACT
GCACCTGCAGTTCCCGACAGGGGTCAAACACAGAAGTCTTCTTTGGTAAAGGAACCAGACTCACAGTTGT
AGAAGATCTGAGAAATGTGACTCCACCCAAGGTCTCCTTGTTTGAGCCATCAAAAGCAGAGATTGCAAAC
AAACAAAAGGCTACCCTCGTGTGCTTGGCCAGGGGCTTCTTCCCTGACCACGTGGAGCTGAGCTGGTGGG
TGAATGGCAAGGAGGTCCACAGTGGGGTCAGCACGGACCCTCAGGCCTACAAGGAGAGCAATTATAGCTA
CTGCCTGAGCAGCCGCCTGAGGGTCTCTGCTACCTTCTGGCACAATCCTCGAAACCACTTCCGCTGCCAA
GTGCAGTTCCATGGGCTTTCAGAGGAGGACAAGTGGCCAGAGGGCTCACCCAAACCTGTCACACAGAACA
TCAGTGCAGAGGCCTGGGGCCGAGCAGACTGTGGAATCACTTCAGCATCCTATCATCAGGGGGTTCTGTC
TGCAACCATCCTCTATGAGATCCTACTGGGGAAGGCCACCCTATATGCTGTGCTGGTCAGTGGCCTGGTG
CTGATGGCCATGGTCAAGAAAAAAAATTCCTGAGAATTCCGCCCCCCCCCCCTAACGTTACTGGCCGAAG
CCGCTTGGAATAAGGCCGGTGTGCGTTTGTCTATATGTTATTTTCCACCATATTGCCGTCTTTTGGCAAT
GTGAGGGCCCGGAAACCTGGCCCTGTCTTCTTGACGAGCATTCCTAGGGGTCTTTCCCCTCTCGCCAAAG
GAATGCAAGGTCTGTTGAATGTCGTGAAGGAAGCAGTTCCTCTGGAAGCTTCTTGAAGACAAACAACGTC
TGTAGCGACCCTTTGCAGGCAGCGGAACCCCCCACCTGGCGACAGGTGCCTCTGCGGCCAAAAGCCACGT
GTATAAGATACACCTGCAAAGGCGGCACAACCCCAGTGCCACGTTGTGAGTTGGATAGTTGTGGAAAGAG
TCAAATGGCTCTCCTCAAGCGTATTCAACAAGGGGCTGAAGGATGCCCAGAAGGTACCCCATTGTATGGG
ATCTGATCTGGGGCCTCGGTGCACATGCTTTACATGTGTTTAGTCGAGGTTAAAAAAACGTCTAGGCCCC
CCGAACCACGGGGACGTGGTTTTCCTTTGAAAAACACGATGATAATATGGCCACAACCATGGGCCACCAT
GAACCCAGCCATCAGCGTCGCTCTCCTGCTCTCAGTCTTGCAGGTGTCCCGAGGGCAGAAGGTGACCAGC
CTGACAGCCTGCCTGGTGAACCAAAACCTTCGCCTGGACTGCCGCCATGAGAATAACACCAAGGATAACT
CCATCCAGCATGAGTTCAGCCTGACCCGAGAGAAGAGGAAGCACGTGCTCTCAGGCACCCTTGGGATACC
CGAGCACACGTACCGCTCCCGCGTCACCCTCTCCAACCAGCCCTATATCAAGGTCCTTACCCTAGCCAAC
TTCACCACCAAGGATGAGGGCGACTACTTTTGTGAGCTTCGCGTCTCGGGCGCGAATCCCATGAGCTCCA
ATAAAAGTATCAGTGTGTATAGAGACAAGCTGGTCAAGTGTGGCGGCATAAGCCTGCTGGTTCAGAACAC
ATCCTGGATGCTGCTGCTGCTGCTTTCCCTCTCCCTCCTCCAAGCCCTGGACTTCATTTCTCTGTGAGTC
GACCTGCAGCCAAGCTTATCGATAAAATAAAAGATTTTATTTAGTCTCCAGAAAAAGGGGGGAATGAAAG
ACCCCACCTGTAGGTTTGGCAAGCTAGCTTAAGTAACGCCATTTTGCAAGGCATGGAAAATACATAACTG
AGAATAGAGAAGTTCAGATCAAGGTTAGGAACAGAGAGACAGCAGAATATGGGCCAAACAGGATATCTGT
GGTAAGCAGTTCCTGCCCCGGCTCAGGGCCAAGAACAGATGGTCCCCAGATGCGGTCCCGCCCTCAGCAG
TTTCTAGAGAACCATCAGATGTTTCCAGGGTGCCCCAAGGACCTGAAATGACCCTGTGCCTTATTTGAAC
TAACCAATCAGTTCGCTTCTCGCTTCTGTTCGCGCGCTTCTGCTCCCCGAGCTCAATAAAAGAGCCCACA
ACCCCTCACTCGGCGCGCCAGTCCTCCGATAGACTGCGTCGCCCGGGTACCCGTGTATCCAATAAACCCT
CTTGCAGTTGCATCCGACTTGTGGTCTCGCTGTTCCTTGGGAGGGTCTCCTCTGAGTGATTGACTACCCG
TCAGCGGGGGTCTTTCATGGGTAACAGTTTCTTGAAGTTGGAGAACAACATTCTGAGGGTAGGAGTCGAA
TATTAAGTAATCCTGACTCAATTAGCCACTGTTTTGAATCCACATACTCCAATACTCCTGAAATAGTTCA
TTATGGACAGCGCAGAAAGAGCTGGGGAGAATTGTGAAATTGTTATCCGCTCACAATTCCACACAACATA
CGAGCCGGAAGCATAAAGTGTAAAGCCTGGGGTGCCTAATGAGTGAGCTAACTCACATTAATTGCGTTGC
GCTCACTGCCCGCTTTCCAGTCGGGAAACCTGTCGTGCCAGCTGCATTAATGAATCGGCCAACGCGCGGG
GAGAGGCGGTTTGCGTATTGGGCGCTCTTCCGCTTCCTCGCTCACTGACTCGCTGCGCTCGGTCGTTCGG
CTGCGGCGAGCGGTATCAGCTCACTCAAAGGCGGTAATACGGTTATCCACAGAATCAGGGGATAACGCAG
GAAAGAACATGTGAGCAAAAGGCCAGCAAAAGGCCAGGAACCGTAAAAAGGCCGCGTTGCTGGCGTTTTT
CCATAGGCTCCGCCCCCCTGACGAGCATCACAAAAATCGACGCTCAAGTCAGAGGTGGCGAAACCCGACA
GGACTATAAAGATACCAGGCGTTTCCCCCTGGAAGCTCCCTCGTGCGCTCTCCTGTTCCGACCCTGCCGC
TTACCGGATACCTGTCCGCCTTTCTCCCTTCGGGAAGCGTGGCGCTTTCTCATAGCTCACGCTGTAGGTA
TCTCAGTTCGGTGTAGGTCGTTCGCTCCAAGCTGGGCTGTGTGCACGAACCCCCCGTTCAGCCCGACCGC
TGCGCCTTATCCGGTAACTATCGTCTTGAGTCCAACCCGGTAAGACACGACTTATCGCCACTGGCAGCAG
CCACTGGTAACAGGATTAGCAGAGCGAGGTATGTAGGCGGTGCTACAGAGTTCTTGAAGTGGTGGCCTAA
CTACGGCTACACTAGAAGAACAGTATTTGGTATCTGCGCTCTGCTGAAGCCAGTTACCTTCGGAAAAAGA
GTTGGTAGCTCTTGATCCGGCAAACAAACCACCGCTGGTAGCGGTGGTTTTTTTGTTTGCAAGCAGCAGA
TTACGCGCAGAAAAAAAGGATCTCAAGAAGATCCTTTGATCTTTTCTACGGGGTCTGACGCTCAGTGGAA
CGAAAACTCACGTTAAGGGATTTTGGTCATGAGATTATCAAAAAGGATCTTCACCTAGATCCTTTTAAAT
TAAAAATGAAGTTTTAAATCAATCTAAAGTATATATGAGTAAACTTGGTCTGACAGTTACCAATGCTTAA
TCAGTGAGGCACCTATCTCAGCGATCTGTCTATTTCGTTCATCCATAGTTGCCTGACTCCCCGTCGTGTA
GATAACTACGATACGGGAGGGCTTACCATCTGGCCCCAGTGCTGCAATGATACCGCGAGACCCACGCTCA
CCGGCTCCAGATTTATCAGCAATAAACCAGCCAGCCGGAAGGGCCGAGCGCAGAAGTGGTCCTGCAACTT
TATCCGCCTCCATCCAGTCTATTAATTGTTGCCGGGAAGCTAGAGTAAGTAGTTCGCCAGTTAATAGTTT
GCGCAACGTTGTTGCCATTGCTACAGGCATCGTGGTGTCACGCTCGTCGTTTGGTATGGCTTCATTCAGC
TCCGGTTCCCAACGATCAAGGCGAGTTACATGATCCCCCATGTTGTGCAAAAAAGCGGTTAGCTCCTTCG
GTCCTCCGATCGTTGTCAGAAGTAAGTTGGCCGCAGTGTTATCACTCATGGTTATGGCAGCACTGCATAA
TTCTCTTACTGTCATGCCATCCGTAAGATGCTTTTCTGTGACTGGTGAGTACTCAACCAAGTCATTCTGA
GAATAGTGTATGCGGCGACCGAGTTGCTCTTGCCCGGCGTCAATACGGGATAATACCGCGCCACATAGCA
GAACTTTAAAAGTGCTCATCATTGGAAAACGTTCTTCGGGGCGAAAACTCTCAAGGATCTTACCGCTGTT
GAGATCCAGTTCGATGTAACCCACTCGTGCACCCAACTGATCTTCAGCATCTTTTACTTTCACCAGCGTT
TCTGGGTGAGCAAAAACAGGAAGGCAAAATGCCGCAAAAAAGGGAATAAGGGCGACACGGAAATGTTGAA
TACTCATACTCTTCCTTTTTCAATATTATTGAAGCATTTATCAGGGTTATTGTCTCATGAGCGGATACAT
ATTTGAATGTATTTAGAAAAATAAACAAATAGGGGTTCCGCGCACATTTCCCCGAAAAGTGCCACCTGAC
GTCTAAGAAACCATTATTATCATGACATTAACCTATAAAAATAGGCGTATCACGAGGCCCTTTCGTCTCG
CGCGTTTCGGTGATGACGGTGAAAACCTCTGACACATGCAGCTCCCGGAGACGGTCACAGCTTGTCTGTA
AGCGGATGCCGGGAGCAGACAAGCCCGTCAGGGCGCGTCAGCGGGTGTTGGCGGGTGTCGGGGCTGGCTT
AACTATGCGGCATCAGAGCAGATTGTACTGAGAGTGCACCATATGCGGTGTGAAATACCGCACAGATGCG
TAAGGAGAAAATACCGCATCAGGCGCCATTCGCCATTCAGGCTGCGCAACTGTTGGGAAGGGCGATCGGT
GCGGGCCTCTTCGCTATTACGCCAGCTGGCGAAAGGGGGATGTGCTGCAAGGCGATTAAGTTGGGTAACG
CCAGGGTTTTCCCAGTCACGACGTTGTAAAACGACGGCGCAAGGAATGGTGCATGCAAGGAGATGGCGCC
CAACAGTCCCCCGGCCACGGGGCCTGCCACCATACCCACGCCGAAACAAGCGCTCATGAGCCCGAAGTGG
CGAGCCCGATCTTCCCCATCGGTGATGTCGGCGATATAGGCGCCAGCAACCGCACCTGTGGCGCCGGTGA
TGCCGGCCACGATGCGTCCGGCGTAGAGGCGATTAGTCCAATTTGTTAAAGACAGGATATCAGTGGTCCA
GGCTCTAGTTTTGACTCAACAATATCACCAGCTGAAGCCTATAGAGTACGAGCCATAGATAAAATAAAAG
ATTTTATTTAGTCTCCAGAAAAAGGGGGG
