>Addgene plasmid #124984 | RV-mCD4-HH5-4 | depositor partial sequence | sequence record 238861 | TCR-HH5-4
GAAATTTCCTCGAGGCCACCATGGACAAGATTCTGACAGCATCATTTTTACTCCTAGGCCTTCACCTAGC
TGGGGTGAATGGCCAGCAGAAGGAGAAACATGACCAGCAGCAGGTGAGACAAAGTCCCCAATCTCTGACA
GTCTGGGAAGGAGGAACCACAGTTCTGACCTGCAGTTATGAGGACAGCACTTTTAACTACTTCCCATGGT
ACCAACAGTTCCCTGGGGAAGGCCCTGCACTTCTGATATCCATACTTTCAGTGTCCGATAAAAAGGAAGA
TGGACGATTCACAACCTTCTTCAATAAAAGGGAGAAAAAGCTCTCCTTGCACATCATAGACTCTCAGCCT
GGAGACTCAGCCACCTACTTCTGTGCAGCAAGTCCGGCTGGAGGCTATAAAGTGGTCTTTGGAAGTGGGA
CTCGATTGCTGGTAAGCCCTGACATCCAGAACCCAGAACCTGCTGTGTACCAGTTAAAAGATCCTCGGTC
TCAGGACAGCACCCTCTGCCTGTTCACCGACTTTGACTCCCAAATCAATGTGCCGAAAACCATGGAATCT
GGAACGTTCATCACTGACAAAACTGTGCTGGACATGAAAGCTATGGATTCCAAGAGCAATGGGGCCATTG
CCTGGAGCAACCAGACAAGCTTCACCTGCCAAGATATCTTCAAAGAGACCAACGCCACCTACCCCAGTTC
AGACGTTCCCTGTGATGCCACGTTGACTGAGAAAAGCTTTGAAACAGATATGAACCTAAACTTTCAAAAC
CTGTCAGTTATGGGACTCCGAATCCTCCTGCTGAAAGTAGCCGGATTTAACCTGCTCATGACGCTGAGGC
TGTGGTCCAGTGGCTCCGGAGCCACGAACTTCTCTCTGTTAAAGCAAGCAGGAGACGTGGAAGAAAACCC
CGGTCCCATGTGGCAGTTTTGCATTCTGTGCCTCTGTGTACTCATGGCTTCTGTGGCTACAGACCCCACA
GTGACTTTGCTGGAGCAAAACCCAAGGTGGCGTCTGGTACCACGTGGTCAAGCTGTGAACCTACGCTGCA
TCTTGAAAAATTCCCAGTATCCCTGGATGAGCTGGTATCAGCAGGATCTCCAAAAGCAACTACAGTGGCT
GTTCACTCTGCGGAGTCCTGGGGACAAAGAGGTCAAATCTCTTCCCGGTGCTGATTACCTGGCCACACGG
GTCACTGATACGGAGCTGAGGCTGCAAGTGGCCAACATGAGCCAGGGCAGAACCTTGTACTGCACCTGCA
GTTCCCGACAGGGGTCAAACACAGAAGTCTTCTTTGGTAAAGGAACCAGACTCACAGTTGTAGAAGATCT
CCGGGGCC
